>Addgene plasmid #226713 | pCS2-OXER1-mKate2 | addgene full sequence | sequence record 451545 | Addgene NGS Result
CGCCATTCTGCCTGGGGACGTCGGAGCAAGCTTGATTTAGGTGACACTATAGAATACAAGCTACTTGTTC
TTTTTGCAGGATCCCATCGATGCCACCATGGAACTCCACAACCTTTCCAGCCCCTCTCCATCCCTTTCCA
GTTCTGTGCTCCCGCCCAGTTTTAGTCCATCTCCGAGTAGCGCCCCATCCGCTTTCACCACAGTGGGAGG
ATCTAGCGGCGGCCCATGCCACCCCACTTCATCAAGCCTCGTGAGCGCCTTTCTTGCCCCTATCCTTGCC
CTGGAGTTCGTACTGGGCCTCGTCGGTAACTCCCTGGCCCTCTTCATCTTCTGCATCCATACGAGACCCT
GGACCTCAAACACAGTCTTCCTGGTTAGCCTGGTGGCAGCTGATTTTCTGCTCATTTCAAACCTGCCTTT
GCGAGTGGATTACTATCTTTTGCACGAGACCTGGAGGTTCGGTGCAGCAGCCTGCAAAGTCAACCTGTTC
ATGCTGTCCACCAATCGGACAGCTAGCGTGGTCTTTCTGACCGCAATTGCTTTGAACAGATATCTTAAGG
TCGTACAGCCTCATCACGTCCTTAGCCGAGCGTCCGTTGGCGCAGCAGCAAGAGTGGCCGGTGGGCTGTG
GGTAGGCATTCTTCTCCTTAATGGGCACCTCCTTCTTTCTACCTTCAGTGGGCCATCCTGCCTGAGCTAT
CGGGTTGGCACGAAACCTTCTGCGTCCCTGCGCTGGCACCAGGCCCTGTACCTGCTGGAGTTTTTTCTGC
CATTGGCGCTCATTTTGTTCGCCATCGTCTCCATTGGGCTCACAATCCGCAATCGGGGTCTCGGGGGCCA
AGCCGGGCCACAGCGCGCCATGAGGGTGCTGGCAATGGTGGTTGCCGTCTACACTATTTGTTTTCTGCCT
AGCATCATTTTTGGAATGGCAAGCATGGTGGCATTTTGGCTGTCTGCTTGTAGAAGTCTTGATTTGTGTA
CCCAGCTGTTCCATGGTTCATTGGCTTTCACCTACCTGAACTCAGTTCTGGATCCCGTTCTGTACTGCTT
CTCAAGTCCTAACTTCCTTCACCAGAGCCGCGCCCTGCTCGGCCTGACAAGGGGGCGGCAGGGCCCAGTG
TCCGATGAATCCTCATACCAGCCCAGCCGGCAGTGGAGGTACAGAGAGGCTAGTCGGAAGGCCGAGGCCA
TCGGCAAACTGAAGGTGCAGGGGGAAGTGAGCCTTGAAAAAGAAGGAAGTAGCCAAGGCGGAGGAATTCG
TCCTGGATCTATGGTGTCTAAGGGCGAAGAGCTGATTAAGGAGAACATGCACATGAAGCTGTACATGGAG
GGCACCGTGAACAACCACCACTTCAAGTGCACATCCGAGGGCGAAGGCAAGCCCTACGAGGGCACCCAGA
CCATGAGAATCAAGGCCGTCGAGGGCGGCCCTCTCCCCTTCGCCTTCGACATCCTGGCTACCAGCTTCAT
GTACGGCAGCAAAACCTTCATCAACCACACCCAGGGCATCCCCGACTTCTTTAAGCAGTCCTTCCCTGAG
GGCTTCACATGGGAGAGAGTCACCACATACGAAGACGGGGGCGTGCTGACCGCTACCCAGGACACCAGCC
TCCAGGACGGCTGCCTCATCTACAACGTCAAGATCAGAGGGGTGAACTTCCCATCCAACGGCCCTGTGAT
GCAGAAGAAAACACTCGGCTGGGAGGCCTCCACCGAGACCCTGTACCCCGCTGACGGCGGCCTGGAAGGC
AGAGCCGACATGGCCCTGAAGCTCGTGGGCGGGGGCCACCTGATCTGCAACTTGAAGACCACATACAGAT
CCAAGAAACCCGCTAAGAACCTCAAGATGCCCGGCGTCTACTATGTGGACAGAAGACTGGAAAGAATCAA
GGAGGCCGACAAAGAGACCTACGTCGAGCAGCACGAGGTGGCTGTGGCCAGATACTGCGACCTCCCTAGC
AAACTGGGGCACAAACTGTAACTCGAGCCTCTAGAACTATAGTGAGTCGTATTACGTAGATCCAGACATG
ATAAGATACATTGATGAGTTTGGACAAACCACAACTAGAATGCAGTGAAAAAAATGCTTTATTTGTGAAA
TTTGTGATGCTATTGCTTTATTTGTAACCATTATAAGCTGCAATAAACAAGTTAACAACAACAATTGCAT
TCATTTTATGTTTCAGGTTCAGGGGGAGGTGTGGGAGGTTTTTTAATTCGCGGCCGCGGCGCCAATGCAT
TGGGCCCGGTACCCAGCTTTTGTTCCCTTTAGTGAGGGTTAATTGCGCGCTTGGCGTAATCATGGTCATA
GCTGTTTCCTGTGTGAAATTGTTATCCGCTCACAATTCCACACAACATACGAGCCGGGAGCATAAAGTGT
AAAGCCTGGGGTGCCTAATGAGTGAGCTAACTCACATTAATTGCGTTGCGCTCACTGCCCGCTTTCCAGT
CGGGAAACCTGTCGTGCCAGCTGCATTAATGAATCGGCCAACGCGCGGGGAGAGGCGGTTTGCGTATTGG
GCGCTCTTCCGCTTCCTCGCTCACTGACTCGCTGCGCTCGGTCGTTCGGCTGCGGCGAGCGGTATCAGCT
CACTCAAAGGCGGTAATACGGTTATCCACAGAATCAGGGGATAACGCAGGAAAGAACATGTGAGCAAAAG
GCCAGCAAAAGGCCAGGAACCGTAAAAAGGCCGCGTTGCTGGCGTTTTTCCATAGGCTCCGCCCCCCTGA
CGAGCATCACAAAAATCGACGCTCAAGTCAGAGGTGGCGAAACCCGACAGGACTATAAAGATACCAGGCG
TTTCCCCCTGGAAGCTCCCTCGTGCGCTCTCCTGTTCCGACCCTGCCGCTTACCGGATACCTGTCCGCCT
TTCTCCCTTCGGGAAGCGTGGCGCTTTCTCATAGCTCACGCTGTAGGTATCTCAGTTCGGTGTAGGTCGT
TCGCTCCAAGCTGGGCTGTGTGCACGAACCCCCCGTTCAGCCCGACCGCTGCGCCTTATCCGGTAACTAT
CGTCTTGAGTCCAACCCGGTAAGACACGACTTATCGCCACTGGCAGCAGCCACTGGTAACAGGATTAGCA
GAGCGAGGTATGTAGGCGGTGCTACAGAGTTCTTGAAGTGGTGGCCTAACTACGGCTACACTAGAAGAAC
AGTATTTGGTATCTGCGCTCTGCTGAAGCCAGTTACCTTCGGAAAAAGAGTTGGTAGCTCTTGATCCGGC
AAACAAACCACCGCTGGTAGCGGTGGTTTTTTTGTTTGCAAGCAGCAGATTACGCGCAGAAAAAAAGGAT
CTCAAGAAGATCCTTTGATCTTTTCTACGGGGTCTGACGCTCAGTGGAACGAAAACTCACGTTAAGGGAT
TTTGGTCATGAGATTATCAAAAAGGATCTTCACCTAGATCCTTTTAAATTAAAAATGAAGTTTTAAATCA
ATCTAAAGTATATATGAGTAAACTTGGTCTGACAGTTACCAATGCTTAATCAGTGAGGCACCTATCTCAG
CGATCTGTCTATTTCGTTCATCCATAGTTGCCTGACTCCCCGTCGTGTAGATAACTACGATACGGGAGGG
CTTACCATCTGGCCCCAGTGCTGCAATGATACCGCGAGACCCACGCTCACCGGCTCCAGATTTATCAGCA
ATAAACCAGCCAGCCGGAAGGGCCGAGCGCAGAAGTGGTCCTGCAACTTTATCCGCCTCCATCCAGTCTA
TTAATTGTTGCCGGGAAGCTAGAGTAAGTAGTTCGCCAGTTAATAGTTTGCGCAACGTTGTTGCCATTGC
TACAGGCATCGTGGTGTCACGCTCGTCGTTTGGTATGGCTTCATTCAGCTCCGGTTCCCAACGATCAAGG
CGAGTTACATGATCCCCCATGTTGTGCAAAAAAGCGGTTAGCTCCTTCGGTCCTCCGATCGTTGTCAGAA
GTAAGTTGGCCGCAGTGTTATCACTCATGGTTATGGCAGCACTGCATAATTCTCTTACTGTCATGCCATC
CGTAAGATGCTTTTCTGTGACTGGTGAGTACTCAACCAAGTCATTCTGAGAATAGTGTATGCGGCGACCG
AGTTGCTCTTGCCCGGCGTCAATACGGGATAATACCGCGCCACATAGCAGAACTTTAAAAGTGCTCATCA
TTGGAAAACGTTCTTCGGGGCGAAAACTCTCAAGGATCTTACCGCTGTTGAGATCCAGTTCGATGTAACC
CACTCGTGCACCCAACTGATCTTCAGCATCTTTTACTTTCACCAGCGTTTCTGGGTGAGCAAAAACAGGA
AGGCAAAATGCCGCAAAAAAGGGAATAAGGGCGACACGGAAATGTTGAATACTCATACTCTTCCTTTTTC
AATATTATTGAAGCATTTATCAGGGTTATTGTCTCATGAGCGGATACATATTTGAATGTATTTAGAAAAA
TAAACAAATAGGGGTTCCGCGCACATTTCCCCGAAAAGTGCCACCTAAATTGTAAGCGTTAATATTTTGT
TAAAATTCGCGTTAAATTTTTGTTAAATCAGCTCATTTTTTAACCAATAGGCCGAAATCGGCAAAATCCC
TTATAAATCAAAAGAATAGACCGAGATAGGGT
[37 nt withheld, positions 4583-4619]
AAAGAACGTGGACTCCAACGTCAAAGG
[49 nt withheld, positions 4647-4695]
T
[91 nt withheld, positions 4697-4787]
G
[124 nt withheld, positions 4789-4912]
CCCATTCGCCATTCAGGCTGCGCAACTGTTGGGAAGGGCGATCGGTGCGGGCCTCTTCGCTATTACGCCA
GTCGACCGCCAATTCAATATGGCGTATATGGACTCATGCCAATTCAATATGGTGGATCTGGACCTGTGCC
AATTCAATATGGCGTATATGGACTCGTGCCAATTCAATATGGTGGATCTGGACCCCAGCCAATTCAATAT
GGCGGACTTGGCACCATGCCAATTCAATATGGCGGACCTGGCACTGTGCCAACTGGGGAGGGGTCTACTT
GGCACGGTGCCAAGTTTGAGGAGGGGTCTTGGCCCTGTGCCAAGTCCGCCATATTGAATTGGCATGGTGC
CAATAATGGCGGCCATATTGGCTATATGCCAGGATCAATATATAGGCAATATCCAATATGGCCCTATGCC
AATATGGCTATTGGCCAGGTTCAATACTATGTATTGGCCCTATGCCATATAGTATTCCATATATGGGTTT
TCCTATTGACGTAGATAGCCCCTCCCAATGGGCGGTCCCATATACCATATATGGGGCTTCCTAATACCGC
CCATAGCCACTCCCCCATTGACGTCAATGGTCTCTATATATGGTCTTTCCTATTGACGTCATATGGGCGG
TCCTATTGACGTATATGGCGCCTCCCCCATTGACGTCAATTACGGTAAATGGCCCGCCTGGCTCAATGCC
CATTGACGTCAATAGGACCACCCACCATTGACGTCAATGGGATGGCTCATTGCCCATTCATATCCGTTCT
CACGCCCCCTATTGACGTCAATGACGGTAAATGGCCCACTTGGCAGTACATCAATATCTATTAATAGTAA
CTTGGCAAGTACATTACTATTGGAAGTACGCCAGGGTACATTGGCAGTACTCCCATTGACGTCAATGGCG
GTAAATGGCCCGCGATGGCTGCCAAGTACATCCCCATTGACGTCAATGGGGAGGGGCAATGACGCAAATG
GGCGTTCCATTGACGTAAATGGGCGGTAGGCGTGCCTAATGGGAGGTCTATATAAGCAATGCTCGTTTAG
GGAAC
Features (pLannotate 1.2.2; 16 found; start..end, strand, type, name):
     35..53      +  promoter       SP6 promoter: promoter for bacteriophage SP6 RNA polymerase
     98..1249    +  CDS            OXER1 (fragment): OXER1_HUMAN - Also known as GPR170, TG1019. Experimental evidence at protein level: Swiss-Prot protein existence level 1. Receptor for eicosanoids and polyunsaturated fatty acids such as 5-oxo-6E,8Z,11Z,14Z-eicosatetraenoic acid (5-OXO-ETE), 5(S)- hydroperoxy-6E,8Z,11Z,14Z-eicosatetraenoic acid (5(S)-HPETE) and arachidonic acid. Seems to be coupled to the G(i)/G(o), families of heteromeric G proteins. From Homo sapiens (Human).
   1271..1977    +  CDS            TagRFP (fragment): monomeric derivative of red fluorescent protein from Entacmaea quadricolor (Merzlyak et al., 2007) mammalian codon-optimized
   1997..2014    -  promoter       T7 promoter (fragment): promoter for bacteriophage T7 RNA polymerase
   2019..2153    -  polyA_signal   SV40 poly(A) signal: SV40 polyadenylation signal
   2266..2284    -  promoter       T3 promoter: promoter for bacteriophage T3 RNA polymerase
   2329..2345    -  protein_bind   lac operator: The lac repressor binds to the lac operator to inhibit transcription in E. coli. This inhibition can be relieved by adding lactose or isopropyl-β-D-thiogalactopyranoside (IPTG). lac repressor encoded by lacI
   2353..2383    -  promoter       lac promoter: promoter for the E. coli lac operon
   2398..2419    -  protein_bind   CAP binding site: CAP binding activates transcription in the presence of cAMP. E. coli catabolite activator protein
   2432..2524    -  CDS            lacI (fragment): lac repressor; lacI; The lac repressor binds to the lac operator to inhibit transcription in E. coli. This inhibition can be relieved by adding lactose or isopropyl-β-D-thiogalactopyranoside (IPTG).
   2707..3295    -  rep_origin     ori: high-copy-number ColE1/pMB1/pBR322/pUC origin of replication
   3466..4326    -  CDS            AmpR: β-lactamase; bla; confers resistance to ampicillin, carbenicillin, and related antibiotics
   4327..4431    -  promoter       AmpR promoter: bla
   4484..4912    -  rep_origin     f1 ori (sequence partly withheld): f1 bacteriophage origin of replication; arrow indicates direction of (+) strand synthesis
   4917..4983    -  CDS            lacZα (fragment): LacZα fragment of β-galactosidase; lacZ fragment
   4990..5967    +  promoter       CMV IE94 promoter: enhancer/promoter region of simian cytomegalovirus major immediate early transcription unit IE94
