[The description below was written by a language model from this plasmid's Addgene catalogue record and pLannotate feature annotations shown in this document.]
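Description:
pCS2-OXER1-mKate2 is a pCS2-based expression plasmid carrying the human OXER1 coding sequence fused at its C-terminus to the red fluorescent protein mKate2, deposited for overexpressing a fluorescently labelled OXER1 in zebrafish larvae. OXER1 (also called GPR170 or TG1019) is a G protein-coupled receptor for 5-oxo-ETE and related eicosanoids and polyunsaturated fatty acids, thought to couple to Gi/Go proteins. The insert was cloned between ClaI and EcoRI sites. In the feature table the OXER1 reading frame is followed closely by a red fluorescent protein CDS that the annotation software labels as a TagRFP fragment. This is consistent with mKate2, which derives from the same Entacmaea quadricolor protein family.

The backbone provides two routes to expression. The simian cytomegalovirus IE94 enhancer/promoter lies at the end of the linearised sequence record and so sits immediately upstream of the SP6 promoter on the circular plasmid, allowing direct expression from injected or transfected DNA in vertebrate cells. The SP6 promoter, which the catalogue entry lists as the promoter, allows in vitro transcription of the fusion as mRNA, a common approach for microinjection into zebrafish embryos. An SV40 polyadenylation signal lies downstream of the fusion, and T7 and T3 promoters face back towards it on the opposite strand. The plasmid is propagated in E. coli through a high-copy ColE1/pUC-type origin with ampicillin selection (AmpR), and it also carries an f1 origin and remnants of lac sequences from the parental cloning vector. The sequenced record is 5,967 nt, slightly shorter than the 6,057 bp total size stated in the catalogue.
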