Addgene plasmid #226713: pCS2-OXER1-mKate2
Purpose: overexpression red fluorescent OXER1 protein in zebrafish larvae
Depositing lab: Philipp Niethammer. Depositing organization: Memorial Sloan-Kettering Cancer Center. Publication: Oxoeicosanoid signaling mediates early antimicrobial defense in zebrafish. Ma Y, Hui KL, Gelashvili Z, Niethammer P. Cell Rep. 2023 Jan 31;42(1):111974. doi: 10.1016/j.celrep.2022.111974. Epub 2023 Jan 10. PubMed 36640321.
Backbone
  Vector backbone: pCS2
  Backbone size w/o insert (bp): 4818
  Total vector size (bp): 6057
  Vector type: Unspecified ; Zebrafish expression
Growth in bacteria
  Bacterial resistance: Ampicillin, 100 μg/mL
  Growth temperature: 37°C
  Growth strain: DH5alpha
  Copy number: Unknown
Gene/Insert
  Gene/Insert name: OXER1
  Species: H. sapiens (human)
  Insert size (bp): 1239
  GenBank ID: ENSG00000162881
  Entrez Gene: OXER1 (a.k.a. GPCR, GPR170, TG1019)
  Promoter: SP6
  Tag / fusion protein: mKate2
  Cloning method: Restriction Enzyme; 5′ cloning site ClaI (unknown if destroyed); 3′ cloning site EcoRI (unknown if destroyed)
  Sequencing primers: 5′ atttaggtgacactataga; 3′ tgccctccatgtacagcttc
Terms and licenses: Academic/Nonprofit Terms; Industry Terms: Not Available to Industry
How to cite: pCS2-OXER1-mKate2 was a gift from Philipp Niethammer (Addgene plasmid # 226713 ; http://n2t.net/addgene:226713 ; RRID:Addgene_226713)
